Addgene plasmid #191034: pEY29
Purpose: gcy-36 fluorescent neural reporter driving nuclear CYOFP expression (refer to NeuroPAL paper for expression)
Depositing lab: Oliver Hobert & Eviatar Yemini. Depositing organization: Columbia University. Publication: NeuroPAL: A Multicolor Atlas for Whole-Brain Neuronal Identification in C. elegans. Yemini E, Lin A, Nejatbakhsh A, Varol E, Sun R, Mena GE, Samuel ADT, Paninski L, Venkatachalam V, Hobert O. Cell. 2021 Jan 7;184(1):272-288.e11. doi: 10.1016/j.cell.2020.12.012. Epub 2020 Dec 29. PubMed 33378642.
Backbone
  Vector backbone: pPD95.62
  Vector type: Worm Expression
Growth in bacteria
  Bacterial resistance: Ampicillin, 100 μg/mL
  Growth temperature: 37°C
  Growth strain: DH5alpha
  Copy number: Unknown
Gene/Insert
  Gene/Insert name: gcy-36
  Species: C. elegans (nematode)
  Mutation: None
  Entrez Gene: gcy-36
  Cloning method: Gibson Cloning
Terms and licenses: Academic/Nonprofit Terms; Industry Terms: Not Available to Industry
How to cite: pEY29 was a gift from Oliver Hobert & Eviatar Yemini (Addgene plasmid # 191034 ; http://n2t.net/addgene:191034 ; RRID:Addgene_191034)
