[The description below was written by a language model from this plasmid's Addgene catalogue record and pLannotate feature annotations shown in this document.]
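Description:
pEY29 is a C. elegans expression plasmid built on the pPD95.62 worm vector backbone and assembled by Gibson cloning. It is one of the single-gene fluorescent reporters associated with the NeuroPAL multicolor atlas for whole-brain neuronal identification. In E. coli it is maintained through a high-copy ColE1/pUC-type origin and selected with ampicillin via the β-lactamase gene and its native promoter. Remnants of the pUC cloning region (CAP binding site, lac promoter and operator, and fragments of lacI, rop and bom) are backbone carry-over rather than functional parts of the reporter.

The payload is a transcriptional reporter in which regulatory sequence from the C. elegans gene gcy-36 drives a nuclear-localised fluorescent protein. The gcy-36 sequence is not annotated in the feature table, but it presumably lies in the roughly 2 kb unannotated stretch between the multiple cloning site fragment and the reporter. The reporter consists of the CyOFP1 coding sequence, a long-Stokes-shift orange fluorescent protein excited by cyan light, followed closely by his-11, which encodes a C. elegans histone H2B. This arrangement is consistent with a CyOFP1–histone fusion that tethers the signal to chromatin, explaining the nuclear expression stated in the record. A short match to worm-optimised GFP just upstream of CyOFP1 is probably shared leader or N-terminal sequence rather than a second fluorophore. An aex-5 fragment downstream likely reflects genomic sequence carried with the backbone's 3′ region, though no 3′ UTR is explicitly annotated.

The construct is used in transgenic worms to label gcy-36-expressing neurons with a compact nuclear signal; the record defers to the NeuroPAL publication for the exact expression pattern.
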