Features (pLannotate 1.2.2; 14 found; start..end, strand, type, name):
    152..169     -  misc_feature   MCS (fragment): pUC18/19 multiple cloning site
   2303..2354    +  CDS            mEGFP (fragment): monomeric enhanced GFP, optimized with synthetic introns for expression in C. elegans
   2361..3161    +  CDS            CyOFP1: CyOFP1 is a basic (constitutively fluorescent) long stokes shift fluorescent protein published in 2016, derived from Entacmaea quadricolor. It is reported to be a very rapidly-maturing monomer with moderate acid sensitivity.
   3186..3548    +  CDS            his-11: H2B1_CAEEL - Experimental evidence at protein level: Swiss-Prot protein existence level 1. Core component of nucleosome. Nucleosomes wrap and compact DNA into chromatin, limiting DNA accessibility to the cellular machineries which require DNA as a template. Histones thereby play a central role in transcription regulation, DNA repair, DNA replication and chromosomal stability. DNA accessibility is regulated via a complex set of post-translational modifications of histones, also called histone code, and nucleosome remodeling. From Caenorhabditis elegans.
   4158..4310    +  CDS            aex-5 (fragment): AEX5_CAEEL - Also known as kpc-3 From Caenorhabditis elegans.
   4438..4473    +  CDS            rop (fragment): Rop protein, which maintains plasmids at low copy number; rop
   4575..4674    +  misc_feature   bom (fragment): basis of mobility region from pBR322
   4772..4876    +  promoter       AmpR promoter: bla
   4877..5737    +  CDS            AmpR: β-lactamase; bla; confers resistance to ampicillin, carbenicillin, and related antibiotics
   5908..6496    +  rep_origin     ori: high-copy-number ColE1/pMB1/pBR322/pUC origin of replication
   6679..6771    +  CDS            lacI (fragment): lac repressor; lacI; The lac repressor binds to the lac operator to inhibit transcription in E. coli. This inhibition can be relieved by adding lactose or isopropyl-β-D-thiogalactopyranoside (IPTG).
   6784..6805    +  protein_bind   CAP binding site: CAP binding activates transcription in the presence of cAMP. E. coli catabolite activator protein
   6820..6850    +  promoter       lac promoter: promoter for the E. coli lac operon
   6858..6874    +  protein_bind   lac operator: The lac repressor binds to the lac operator to inhibit transcription in E. coli. This inhibition can be relieved by adding lactose or isopropyl-β-D-thiogalactopyranoside (IPTG). lac repressor encoded by lacI
>Addgene plasmid #191034 | pEY29 | addgene full sequence | sequence record 376106 | Addgene NGS Result
TCACACAGGAAACAGCTATGACCATGATTACGCCAAGCTGTAAGTTTAAACATGATCTTACTAACTAACT
ATTCTCATTTAAATTTTCAGAGCTTAAAAATGGCTGAAATCACTCACAACGATGGATACGCTAACAACTT
GGAAATGAAATAAGCTTGCATGCCTGCAGTAAATGGGTGTCGGGTGCGTAATTGTAATGTTTGGTAGGTC
GGCGAGCGTTTTTGCTGTTGGAAACGCAACATGGTTTTCCACTTTCTCGTTTTTTGAGGTTTTGTGTCCC
ATCCTAAAAAATTCAAGTTGAAATTTGTTATTGGCATGTATTCTCGGCATTTTGCATTAGGTTCTTGCTT
CAGTTTAGCCCGAAAATGTTTAACATTGATTAAAAGTTGGCAAAACTAGGGCCAACCTTGGCGAAAGTTG
TGCAAGATCTTTGGGAAAAAAATTAGGCTGAGCACAAGTTTAAGCCAACTTTAAACCAGCTCAAGTTTGA
AACGACACCAGAAATGTTTGCACAAAAGTTTGGTAAAAGTTGGGTCAAACTCGGCGCTACTCAAATTAAG
TTTTGCCACAATCTCGTCCAAGTTGCGCCAAATGTAACCCAAATTTTGGCAACGTTTGATAAAAATTAAC
ATTTCCGGCAGAGCAAAACTTGGCCAAGAAGCTAGTGCCAAACGCCGAGTTATAAATTTTCATACAAAAG
AAAACGAGTGGTGAAAATTTTGAAAATTTAGAAAGTAGAATATTGAATATACATAGAATATGTGAAACGC
GAAGAATACAATAGGACGAATCAACGCACTCCGTTTTAATCGCATAGTCTTACTAAAAATTGAGAGATTG
GATGAAAAGCGGAGAGAAAAGTGGTTTGCAACAAACACGGAAAATCAGTTATACAGTATTTTTCTCCGCA
TCTTTTTTTTCCCGAGTTACTGGCACACTTTTTATTTCCATAAACCTGCACTTTATGCAAATTACGGTGA
ATCATTCCAGCCGTCTGGTCTATCATTGACTTTTGTTTTAACAAGTTTTAGATATGATGTTGGTAGATGG
GGTTTGGATTCATCGTGAATTAATCTCATTGAAAATTTGAAGTAGTTCGGATTCTGAAAAGGCCATCTGA
AAATGATCCTAATTCCATTTGGAAAGTTGAAAACTGTAAAAATACTAATTTCAGGCTTTTCGTCGTTGGA
ACTCAGAATATCACAGTTTTACGCACTTTCAGTTATTTTTAATGAACACAATGCATATTTATTGCTTATG
CTTTTTATTTTCCGATAAAACGACACGGAATATGTAAAAAAAACAGTCAAATAATAAAAATAAAAAGAAT
TAATTAAATATAATAGTGCAAGCGCGCTCAATCGAAAAATTTTTTTTTTAATTTTAAAATTTTTTATTTA
AAAATTTAAAAATTTTTCTGAATTTTTTAATCATGATATTCGGCCATAGTAATGGAATGGGATGTCCCCA
TAGGAATGTTTTAAAGCAATTTCCCCACTGAGCAGAATTCATGGTGAAACATTTTTTTGCCAATGGGAAG
GTTTTATTGTAAGGTACCGTATTTTCAGTCATATCTGAAGTACTAAAATCTGGTTGTTTTAACATTAAAA
CTGCATTTTCTGTGTAAATATAAAAGTTATTTGAATTAAACAATTATACCACAAAAGAAATACGAAAAAA
AAATTCTAAATCCAAATTTTCAGTAGCAACTTTTCAATTTTGACTAACTTAAGGCAGACTACCGTTTTTC
TTCTATTAGTCTTGCATGCATATCATTTTTAGTTGCATTCCATAGATACCTTTTGAGTTTTCCATATATT
TACAATCTTCCTCACTCTCCCATCTGTCACCATCTCAGCAACCGGTGAGGTCAGGCGGATAATAAAATTT
TTGATGACATCGACACACGGAATGACTTCCTAAAACAGACGACTACAGCATTGCGTGTCTATTAATTATT
CAATGCACCTGAGCAATGAGAAGTTACAATTTCCAATTCCACCTTTTCGTAATCATAACTTTTCTTCCAT
TTCGTAACTCATTTTGGTAAGAATTTCCGTCTTTCGGAGCGAGAATATTTCTTTTCTGACGTGGTAAATT
CAAACAAGGGCTACCCAACACCCGGGATTGGCCAAAGGACCCAAAGGTATGTTTCGAATGATACTAACAT
AACATAGAACATTTTCAGGAGGACCCTTGCTTGGAGGGTACCGAGCTCAGAAAAAATGACCGCTCCAAAG
AAGAAGCGCAAGGTTCCAGTCGAGAAGATGACTGCCCCAAAAAAGAAACGTAAGGTCCCGCGGGTAAGTT
TAAACAGTTCGGTACTAACTAACCATACATATTTAAATTTTCAGCGCGCTGTGTCAAAAGGAGAAGAGCT
TATTAAGGAGAATATGCGTTCCAAGCTCTACCTCGAGGGATCCGTCAACGGACACCAATTCAAGTGCACC
CACGAGGGAGAGGGAAAGCCATACGAGGGAAAGCAAACCAACCGTATCAAGGTCGTCGAGGGAGGACCAC
TCCCATTCGCCTTCGACATCCTCGCCACCCACTTCATGTACGGATCCAAGGTAAGTTTAAACATATATAT
ACTAACTAACCCTGATTATTTAAATTTTCAGGTCTTCATCAAGTACCCAGCCGACCTCCCAGACTACTTC
AAGCAATCCTTCCCAGAGGGATTCACCTGGGAGCGTGTCATGGTCTTCGAGGACGGAGGAGTCCTCACCG
CCACCCAAGACACCTCCCTCCAAGACGGAGAGCTCATCTACAACGTCAAGGTCCGTGGAGTCAACTTCCC
AGCCAACGGACCAGTCATGCAAAAGAAGACCCTCGGATGGGAGCCATCCACCGAGACCATGTACCCAGCC
GACGGAGGACTCGAGGGACGTTGCGACAAGGTAAGTTTAAACATGATTTTACTAACTAACTAATCTGATT
TAAATTTTCAGGCCCTCAAGCTCGTCGGAGGAGGACACCTCCACGTCAACTTCAAGACCACCTACAAGTC
CAAGAAGCCAGTCAAGATGCCAGGAGTCCACTACGTCGACCGTCGTCTCGAGCGTATCAAGGAGGCCGAC
AACGAGACCTACGTCGAGCAATACGAGCACGCCGTCGCCCGTTACTCCAACCTCGGAGGAGGAATGGACG
AGCTCTACAAGCCTAGGATACCGGTGGGTGAAGACCCACCAAAGCCATCTGCCAAGGGAGCCAAGAAGGC
CGCCAAGACCGTTACGAAGCCAAAGGACGGAAAGAAGAGACGTCATGCCCGTAAGGAATCATACTCCGTC
TACATCTACCGTGTCCTCAAGCAAGTTCATCCAGACACTGGAGTTTCCTCCAAAGCCATGTCTATCATGA
ACTCTTTTGTCAACGATGTCTTCGAGCGTATTGCTGCTGAAGCATCCCGTCTTGCTCACTACAACAAGCG
TTCCACAATCTCATCCCGCGAAATTCAGACCGCTGTCCGTCTGATCCTTCCAGGAGAGCTTGCCAAGCAC
GCCGTGTCTGAGGGAACCAAGGCCGTTACCAAGTACACTTCCAGCAAGTAGGAATTCCAACTGAGCGCCG
GTCGCTACCATTACCAACTTGTCTGGTGTCAAAAATAATAGGGGCCGCTGTCATCAGAGTAAGTTTAAAC
TGAGTTCTACTAACTAACGAGTAATATTTAAATTTTCAGCATCTCGCGCCCGTGCCTCTGACTTCTAAGT
CCAATTACTCTTCAACATCCCTACATGCTCTTTCTCCCTGTGCTCCCACCCCCTATTTTTGTTATTATCA
AAAAACTTCTCTTAATTTCTTTGTTTTTTAGCTTCTTTTAAGTCACCTCTAACAATGAAATTGTGTAGAT
TCAAAAATAGAATTAATTCGTAATAAAAAGTCGAAAAAAATTGTGCTCCCTCCCCCCATTAATAATAATT
CTATCCCAAAATCTACACAATGTTCTGTGTACACTTCTTATGTTTTTTACTTCTGATAAATTTTTTTGAA
ACATCATAGAAAAAACCGCACACAAAATACCTTATCATATGTTACGTTTCAGTTTATGACCGCAATTTTT
ATTTCTTCGCACGTCTGGGCCTCTCATGACGTCAAATCATGCTCATCGTGAAAAAGTTTTGGAGTATTTT
TGGAATTTTTCAATCAAGTGAAAGTTTATGAAATTAATTTTCCTGCTTTTGCTTTTTGGGGTTTCCCCTA
TTGTTTGTCAAGATTTCGAGGACGGCGTTTTTCTTGCTAAAATCACAAGTATTGATGAGCACGATGCAAG
AAAGATCGGAAGAAGGTTTGGGTTTGAGGCTCAGTGGAAGGTGAGTAGAAGTTGATAATTTGAAAGTGGA
GTAGTGTCTATGGGGTTTTTGCCTTAAATGACAGAATACATTCCCAATATACCAAACATAACTGTTTCCT
ACTAGTCGGCCGTACGGGCCCTTTCGTCTCGCGCGTTTCGGTGATGACGGTGAAAACCTCTGACACATGC
AGCTCCCGGAGACGGTCACAGCTTGTCTGTAAGCGGATGCCGGGAGCAGACAAGCCCGTCAGGGCGCGTC
AGCGGGTGTTGGCGGGTGTCGGGGCTGGCTTAACTATGCGGCATCAGAGCAGATTGTACTGAGAGTGCAC
CATATGCGGTGTGAAATACCGCACAGATGCGTAAGGAGAAAATACCGCATCAGGCGGCCTTAAGGGCCTC
GTGATACGCCTATTTTTATAGGTTAATGTCATGATAATAATGGTTTCTTAGACGTCAGGTGGCACTTTTC
GGGGAAATGTGCGCGGAACCCCTATTTGTTTATTTTTCTAAATACATTCAAATATGTATCCGCTCATGAG
ACAATAACCCTGATAAATGCTTCAATAATATTGAAAAAGGAAGAGTATGAGTATTCAACATTTCCGTGTC
GCCCTTATTCCCTTTTTTGCGGCATTTTGCCTTCCTGTTTTTGCTCACCCAGAAACGCTGGTGAAAGTAA
AAGATGCTGAAGATCAGTTGGGTGCACGAGTGGGTTACATCGAACTGGATCTCAACAGCGGTAAGATCCT
TGAGAGTTTTCGCCCCGAAGAACGTTTTCCAATGATGAGCACTTTTAAAGTTCTGCTATGTGGCGCGGTA
TTATCCCGTATTGACGCCGGGCAAGAGCAACTCGGTCGCCGCATACACTATTCTCAGAATGACTTGGTTG
AGTACTCACCAGTCACAGAAAAGCATCTTACGGATGGCATGACAGTAAGAGAATTATGCAGTGCTGCCAT
AACCATGAGTGATAACACTGCGGCCAACTTACTTCTGACAACGATCGGAGGACCGAAGGAGCTAACCGCT
TTTTTGCACAACATGGGGGATCATGTAACTCGCCTTGATCGTTGGGAACCGGAGCTGAATGAAGCCATAC
CAAACGACGAGCGTGACACCACGATGCCTGTAGCAATGGCAACAACGTTGCGCAAACTATTAACTGGCGA
ACTACTTACTCTAGCTTCCCGGCAACAATTAATAGACTGGATGGAGGCGGATAAAGTTGCAGGACCACTT
CTGCGCTCGGCCCTTCCGGCTGGCTGGTTTATTGCTGATAAATCTGGAGCCGGTGAGCGTGGGTCTCGCG
GTATCATTGCAGCACTGGGGCCAGATGGTAAGCCCTCCCGTATCGTAGTTATCTACACGACGGGGAGTCA
GGCAACTATGGATGAACGAAATAGACAGATCGCTGAGATAGGTGCCTCACTGATTAAGCATTGGTAACTG
TCAGACCAAGTTTACTCATATATACTTTAGATTGATTTAAAACTTCATTTTTAATTTAAAAGGATCTAGG
TGAAGATCCTTTTTGATAATCTCATGACCAAAATCCCTTAACGTGAGTTTTCGTTCCACTGAGCGTCAGA
CCCCGTAGAAAAGATCAAAGGATCTTCTTGAGATCCTTTTTTTCTGCGCGTAATCTGCTGCTTGCAAACA
AAAAAACCACCGCTACCAGCGGTGGTTTGTTTGCCGGATCAAGAGCTACCAACTCTTTTTCCGAAGGTAA
CTGGCTTCAGCAGAGCGCAGATACCAAATACTGTTCTTCTAGTGTAGCCGTAGTTAGGCCACCACTTCAA
GAACTCTGTAGCACCGCCTACATACCTCGCTCTGCTAATCCTGTTACCAGTGGCTGCTGCCAGTGGCGAT
AAGTCGTGTCTTACCGGGTTGGACTCAAGACGATAGTTACCGGATAAGGCGCAGCGGTCGGGCTGAACGG
GGGGTTCGTGCACACAGCCCAGCTTGGAGCGAACGACCTACACCGAACTGAGATACCTACAGCGTGAGCT
ATGAGAAAGCGCCACGCTTCCCGAAGGGAGAAAGGCGGACAGGTATCCGGTAAGCGGCAGGGTCGGAACA
GGAGAGCGCACGAGGGAGCTTCCAGGGGGAAACGCCTGGTATCTTTATAGTCCTGTCGGGTTTCGCCACC
TCTGACTTGAGCGTCGATTTTTGTGATGCTCGTCAGGGGGGCGGAGCCTATGGAAAAACGCCAGCAACGC
GGCCTTTTTACGGTTCCTGGCCTTTTGCTGGCCTTTTGCTCACATGTTCTTTCCTGCGTTATCCCCTGAT
TCTGTGGATAACCGTATTACCGCCTTTGAGTGAGCTGATACCGCTCGCCGCAGCCGAACGACCGAGCGCA
GCGAGTCAGTGAGCGAGGAAGCGGAAGAGCGCCCAATACGCAAACCGCCTCTCCCCGCGCGTTGGCCGAT
TCATTAATGCAGCTGGCACGACAGGTTTCCCGACTGGAAAGCGGGCAGTGAGCGCAACGCAATTAATGTG
AGTTAGCTCACTCATTAGGCACCCCAGGCTTTACACTTTATGCTTCCGGCTCGTATGTTGTGTGGAATTG
TGAGCGGATAACAATT
